>Addgene plasmid #144426 | TFORF2950 | addgene full sequence | sequence record 407318 | Addgene NGS Result
TTAATGTAGTCTTATGCAATACTCTTGTAGTCTTGCAACATGGTAACGATGAGTTAGCAACATGCCTTAC
AAGGAGAGAAAAAGCACCGTGCATGCCGATTGGTGGAAGTAAGGTGGTACGATCGTGCCTTATTAGGAAG
GCAACAGACGGGTCTGACATGGATTGGACGAACCACTGAATTGCCGCATTGCAGAGATATTGTATTTAAG
TGCCTAGCTCGATACATAAACGGGTCTCTCTGGTTAGACCAGATCTGAGCCTGGGAGCTCTCTGGCTAAC
TAGGGAACCCACTGCTTAAGCCTCAATAAAGCTTGCCTTGAGTGCTTCAAGTAGTGTGTGCCCGTCTGTT
GTGTGACTCTGGTAACTAGAGATCCCTCAGACCCTTTTAGTCAGTGTGGAAAATCTCTAGCAGTGGCGCC
CGAACAGGGACTTGAAAGCGAAAGGGAAACCAGAGGAGCTCTCTCGACGCAGGACTCGGCTTGCTGAAGC
GCGCACGGCAAGAGGCGAGGGGCGGCGACTGGTGAGTACGCCAAAAATTTTGACTAGCGGAGGCTAGAAG
GAGAGAGATGGGTGCGAGAGCGTCAGTATTAAGCGGGGGAGAATTAGATCGCGATGGGAAAAAATTCGGT
TAAGGCCAGGGGGAAAGAAAAAATATAAATTAAAACATATAGTATGGGCAAGCAGGGAGCTAGAACGATT
CGCAGTTAATCCTGGCCTGTTAGAAACATCAGAAGGCTGTAGACAAATACTGGGACAGCTACAACCATCC
CTTCAGACAGGATCAGAAGAACTTAGATCATTATATAATACAGTAGCAACCCTCTATTGTGTGCATCAAA
GGATAGAGATAAAAGACACCAAGGAAGCTTTAGACAAGATAGAGGAAGAGCAAAACAAAAGTAAGACCAC
CGCACAGCAAGCGGCCGCTGATCTTCAGACCTGGAGGAGGAGATATGAGGGACAATTGGAGAAGTGAATT
ATATAAATATAAAGTAGTAAAAATTGAACCATTAGGAGTAGCACCCACCAAGGCAAAGAGAAGAGTGGTG
CAGAGAGAAAAAAGAGCAGTGGGAATAGGAGCTTTGTTCCTTGGGTTCTTGGGAGCAGCAGGAAGCACTA
TGGGCGCAGCGTCAATGACGCTGACGGTACAGGCCAGACAATTATTGTCTGGTATAGTGCAGCAGCAGAA
CAATTTGCTGAGGGCTATTGAGGCGCAACAGCATCTGTTGCAACTCACAGTCTGGGGCATCAAGCAGCTC
CAGGCAAGAATCCTGGCTGTGGAAAGATACCTAAAGGATCAACAGCTCCTGGGGATTTGGGGTTGCTCTG
GAAAACTCATTTGCACCACTGCTGTGCCTTGGAATGCTAGTTGGAGTAATAAATCTCTGGAACAGATTTG
GAATCACACGACCTGGATGGAGTGGGACAGAGAAATTAACAATTACACAAGCTTAATACACTCCTTAATT
GAAGAATCGCAAAACCAGCAAGAAAAGAATGAACAAGAATTATTGGAATTAGATAAATGGGCAAGTTTGT
GGAATTGGTTTAACATAACAAATTGGCTGTGGTATATAAAATTATTCATAATGATAGTAGGAGGCTTGGT
AGGTTTAAGAATAGTTTTTGCTGTACTTTCTATAGTGAATAGAGTTAGGCAGGGATATTCACCATTATCG
TTTCAGACCCACCTCCCAACCCCGAGGGGACCCATGCATTGCATCTCAATTAGTCAGCAACCAGGTGTGG
AAAGTCCCCAGGCTCCCCAGCAGGCAGAAGTATGCAAAGCATGCGTCTCAATTAGTCAGCAACCATAGTC
CCGCCCCTAACTCCGCCCATCCCGCCCCTAACTCCGCCCAGTTCCGCCCATTCTCCGCCCCATGGCTGAC
TAATTTTTTTTATTTATGCAGAGGCCGAGGCCGCCTCGGCCTCTGAGCTATTCCAGAAGTAGTGAGGAGG
CTTTTTTGGAGGCCTAGGCTTTTGCAAAAAGCTTTCTAGAGGTACCACCGGAGCTTACCATGACCGAGTA
CAAGCCCACGGTGCGCCTCGCCACCCGCGACGACGTCCCCAGGGCCGTACGCACCCTCGCCGCCGCGTTC
GCCGACTACCCCGCCACGCGCCACACCGTCGATCCGGACCGCCACATCGAGCGGGTCACCGAGCTGCAAG
AACTCTTCCTCACGCGCGTCGGGCTCGACATCGGCAAGGTGTGGGTCGCGGACGACGGCGCCGCCGTGGC
GGTCTGGACCACGCCGGAGAGCGTCGAAGCGGGGGCGGTGTTCGCCGAGATCGGCCCGCGCATGGCCGAG
TTGAGCGGTTCCCGGCTGGCCGCGCAGCAACAGATGGAAGGCCTCCTGGCGCCGCACCGGCCCAAGGAGC
CCGCGTGGTTCCTGGCCACCGTCGGCGTCTCGCCCGACCACCAGGGCAAGGGTCTGGGCAGCGCCGTCGT
GCTCCCCGGAGTGGAGGCGGCCGAGCGCGCCGGGGTGCCCGCCTTCCTGGAGACCTCCGCGCCCCGCAAC
CTCCCCTTCTACGAGCGGCTCGGCTTCACCGTCACCGCCGACGTCGAGGTGCCCGAAGGACCGCGCACCT
GGTGCATGACCCGCAAGCCCGGTGCCAGTTAACGAATTCTAGATCTTGAGACAAATGGCAGTATTCATCC
ACAATTTTAAAAGAAAAGGGGGGATTGGGGGGTACAGTGCAGGGGAAAGAATAGTAGACATAATAGCAAC
AGACATACAAACTAAAGAATTACAAAAACAAATTACAAAAATTCAAAATTTTCGGGTTTATTACAGGGAC
AGCAGAGATCCACTTTGGCGCCGGCTCGAGGCCTGCAGGTGCAAAGATGGATAAAGTTTTAAACAGAGAG
GAATCTTTGCAGCTAATGGACCTTCTAGGTCTTGAAAGGAGTGGGAATTGGCTCCGGTGCCCGTCAGTGG
GCAGAGCGCACATCGCCCACAGTCCCCGAGAAGTTGGGGGGAGGGGTCGGCAATTGAACCGGTGCCTAGA
GAAGGTGGCGCGGGGTAAACTGGGAAAGTGATGTCGTGTACTGGCTCCGCCTTTTTCCCGAGGGTGGGGG
AGAACCGTATATAAGTGCAGTAGTCGCCGTGAACGTTCTTTTTCGCAACGGGTTTGCCGCCAGAACACAG
GTAAGTGCCGTGTGTGGTTCCCGCGGGCCTGGCCTCTTTACGGGTTATGGCCCTTGCGTGCCTTGAATTA
CTTCCACCTGGCTGCAGTACGTGATTCTTGATCCCGAGCTTCGGGTTGGAAGTGGGTGGGAGAGTTCGAG
GCCTTGCGCTTAAGGAGCCCCTTCGCCTCGTGCTTGAGTTGAGGCCTGGCCTGGGCGCTGGGGCCGCCGC
GTGCGAATCTGGTGGCACCTTCGCGCCTGTCTCGCTGCTTTCGATAAGTCTCTAGCCATTTAAAATTTTT
GATGACCTGCTGCGACGCTTTTTTTCTGGCAAGATAGTCTTGTAAATGCGGGCCAAGATCTGCACACTGG
TATTTCGGTTTTTGGGGCCGCGGGCGGCGACGGGGCCCGTGCGTCCCAGCGCACATGTTCGGCGAGGCGG
GGCCTGCGAGCGCGGCCACCGAGAATCGGACGGGGGTAGTCTCAAGCTGGCCGGCCTGCTCTGGTGCCTG
GCCTCGCGCCGCCGTGTATCGCCCCGCCCTGGGCGGCAAGGCTGGCCCGGTCGGCACCAGTTGCGTGAGC
GGAAAGATGGCCGCTTCCCGGCCCTGCTGCAGGGAGCTCAAAATGGAGGACGCGGCGCTCGGGAGAGCGG
GCGGGTGAGTCACCCACACAAAGGAAAAGGGCCTTTCCGTCCTCAGCCGTCGCTTCATGTGACTCCACGG
AGTACCGGGCGCCGTCCAGGCACCTCGATTAGTTCTCGAGCTTTTGGAGTACGTCGTCTTTAGGTTGGGG
GGAGGGGTTTTATGCGATGGAGTTTCCCCACACTGAGTGGGTGGAGACTGAAGTTAGGCCAGCTTGGCAC
TTGATGTAATTCTCCTTGGAATTTGCCCTTTTTGAGTTTGGATCTTGGTTCATTCTCAAGCCTCAGACAG
TGGTTCAAAGTTTTTTTCTTCCATTTCAGGTGTCGTGAGGCTAGCATCGATTGATCAACAAGTTTGTACA
AAAAAGTTGGCATGGCCGCGGAGCTGAGCATGGGGCCAGAGCTGCCCACCAGCCCGCTGGCCATGGAGTA
TGTCAACGACTTCGACCTGCTCAAGTTCGACGTGAAGAAGGAGCCACTGGGGCGCGCGGAGCGTCCGGGC
AGGCCCTGCACACGCCTGCAGCCAGCCGGCTCGGTGTCCTCCACACCGCTCAGCACTCCGTGTAGCTCCG
TGCCCTCGTCGCCCAGCTTCAGCCCGACCGAACAGAAGACACACCTCGAGGATCTGTACTGGATGGCGAG
CAACTACCAGCAGATGAACCCCGAGGCGCTCAACCTGACGCCCGAGGACGCGGTGGAAGCGCTCATCGGC
TCGCACCCAGTGCCACAGCCGCTGCAAAGCTTCGACAGCTTTCGCGGCGCTCACCACCACCACCATCACC
ACCACCCTCACCCGCACCACGCGTACCCGGGCGCCGGCGTGGCCCACGACGAGCTGGGCCCGCACGCTCA
CCCGCACCATCACCATCATCACCAAGCGTCGCCGCCGCCGTCCAGCGCCGCTAGCCCGGCGCAACAGCTG
CCCACTAGCCACCCCGGGCCCGGGCCGCACGCGACGGCCTCGGCGACGGCGGCGGGCGGCAACGGCAGCG
TGGAGGACCGCTTCTCCGATGACCAGCTCGTGTCCATGTCCGTGCGCGAGCTGAACCGCCACCTGCGGGG
CTTCACCAAGGACGAGGTGATCCGCCTGAAGCAGAAGCGGCGGACCCTGAAGAACCGGGGCTACGCCCAG
TCTTGCAGGTATAAACGCGTCCAGCAGAAGCACCACCTGGAGAATGAGAAGACGCAGCTCATTCAGCAGG
TGGAGCAGCTTAAGCAGGAGGTGTCCCGGCTGGCCCGCGAGAGAGACGCCTACAAGGTCAAGTGCGAGAA
ACTCGCCAACTCCGGCTTCAGGGAGGCGGGCTCCACCAGCGACAGCCCCTCCTCTCCCGAGTTCTTTCTG
TGCCCAACTTTCTTGTACAAAGTGGTTGATATCGGTAAGCCTATCCCTAACCCTCTCCTCGGTCTCGATT
CTACGTAGTAATGAACTAGTCCGTAACTTGAAAGTATTTCGATTTCTTGGCTTTATATATCTTGTGGAAA
GGACGACCCACGGCCATCGGGTTACAAACAACGCGTTAAGTCGACAATCAACCTCTGGATTACAAAATTT
GTGAAAGATTGACTGGTATTCTTAACTATGTTGCTCCTTTTACGCTATGTGGATACGCTGCTTTAATGCC
TTTGTATCATGCTATTGCTTCCCGTATGGCTTTCATTTTCTCCTCCTTGTATAAATCCTGGTTGCTGTCT
CTTTATGAGGAGTTGTGGCCCGTTGTCAGGCAACGTGGCGTGGTGTGCACTGTGTTTGCTGACGCAACCC
CCACTGGTTGGGGCATTGCCACCACCTGTCAGCTCCTTTCCGGGACTTTCGCTTTCCCCCTCCCTATTGC
CACGGCGGAACTCATCGCCGCCTGCCTTGCCCGCTGCTGGACAGGGGCTCGGCTGTTGGGCACTGACAAT
TCCGTGGTGTTGTCGGGGAAATCATCGTCCTTTCCTTGGCTGCTCGCCTGTGTTGCCACCTGGATTCTGC
GCGGGACGTCCTTCTGCTACGTCCCTTCGGCCCTCAATCCAGCGGACCTTCCTTCCCGCGGCCTGCTGCC
GGCTCTGCGGCCTCTTCCGCGTCTTCGCCTTCGCCCTCAGACGAGTCGGATCTCCCTTTGGGCCGCCTCC
CCGCGTCGACTTTAAGACCAATGACTTACAAGGCAGCTGTAGATCTTAGCCACTTTTTAAAAGAAAAGGG
GGGACTGGAAGGGCTAATTCACTCCCAACGAAGACAAGATCTGCTTTTTGCTTGTACTGGGTCTCTCTGG
TTAGACCAGATCTGAGCCTGGGAGCTCTCTGGCTAACTAGGGAACCCACTGCTTAAGCCTCAATAAAGCT
TGCCTTGAGTGCTTCAAGTAGTGTGTGCCCGTCTGTTGTGTGACTCTGGTAACTAGAGATCCCTCAGACC
CTTTTAGTCAGTGTGGAAAATCTCTAGCAGTACGTATAGTAGTTCATGTCATCTTATTATTCAGTATTTA
TAACTTGCAAAGAAATGAATATCAGAGAGTGAGAGGAACTTGTTTATTGCAGCTTATAATGGTTACAAAT
AAAGCAATAGCATCACAAATTTCACAAATAAAGCATTTTTTTCACTGCATTCTAGTTGTGGTTTGTCCAA
ACTCATCAATGTATCTTATCATGTCTGGCTCTAGCTATCCCGCCCCTAACTCCGCCCATCCCGCCCCTAA
CTCCGCCCAGTTCCGCCCATTCTCCGCCCCATGGCTGACTAATTTTTTTTATTTATGCAGAGGCCGAGGC
CGCCTCGGCCTCTGAGCTATTCCAGAAGTAGTGAGGAGGCTTTTTTGGAGGCCTAGGGACGTACCCAATT
CGCCCTATAGTGAGTCGTATTACGCGCGCTCACTGGCCGTCGTTTTACAACGTCGTGACTGGGAAAACCC
TGGCGTTACCCAACTTAATCGCCTTGCAGCACATCCCCCTTTCGCCAGCTGGCGTAATAGCGAAGAGGCC
CGCACCGATCGCCCTTCCCAACAGTTGCGCAGCCTGAATGGCGAATGGG
[124 nt withheld, positions 6770-6893]
C
[91 nt withheld, positions 6895-6985]
A
[49 nt withheld, positions 6987-7035]
CCTTTGACGTTGGAGTCCACGTTCTTT
[37 nt withheld, positions 7063-7099]
ACCCTATCTCGGTCTATTCTTTTGATTTATAAGGGATTTTGCCGATTTCGGCCTATTGGTTAAAAAATGA
GCTGATTTAACAAAAATTTAACGCGAATTTTAACAAAATATTAACGCTTACAATTTAGGTGGCACTTTTC
GGGGAAATGTGCGCGGAACCCCTATTTGTTTATTTTTCTAAATACATTCAAATATGTATCCGCTCATGAG
ACAATAACCCTGATAAATGCTTCAATAATATTGAAAAAGGAAGAGTATGAGTATTCAACATTTCCGTGTC
GCCCTTATTCCCTTTTTTGCGGCATTTTGCCTTCCTGTTTTTGCTCACCCAGAAACGCTGGTGAAAGTAA
AAGATGCTGAAGATCAGTTGGGTGCACGAGTGGGTTACATCGAACTGGATCTCAACAGCGGTAAGATCCT
TGAGAGTTTTCGCCCCGAAGAACGTTTTCCAATGATGAGCACTTTTAAAGTTCTGCTATGTGGCGCGGTA
TTATCCCGTATTGACGCCGGGCAAGAGCAACTCGGTCGCCGCATACACTATTCTCAGAATGACTTGGTTG
AGTACTCACCAGTCACAGAAAAGCATCTTACGGATGGCATGACAGTAAGAGAATTATGCAGTGCTGCCAT
AACCATGAGTGATAACACTGCGGCCAACTTACTTCTGACAACGATCGGAGGACCGAAGGAGCTAACCGCT
TTTTTGCACAACATGGGGGATCATGTAACTCGCCTTGATCGTTGGGAACCGGAGCTGAATGAAGCCATAC
CAAACGACGAGCGTGACACCACGATGCCTGTAGCAATGGCAACAACGTTGCGCAAACTATTAACTGGCGA
ACTACTTACTCTAGCTTCCCGGCAACAATTAATAGACTGGATGGAGGCGGATAAAGTTGCAGGACCACTT
CTGCGCTCGGCCCTTCCGGCTGGCTGGTTTATTGCTGATAAATCTGGAGCCGGTGAGCGTGGGTCTCGCG
GTATCATTGCAGCACTGGGGCCAGATGGTAAGCCCTCCCGTATCGTAGTTATCTACACGACGGGGAGTCA
GGCAACTATGGATGAACGAAATAGACAGATCGCTGAGATAGGTGCCTCACTGATTAAGCATTGGTAACTG
TCAGACCAAGTTTACTCATATATACTTTAGATTGATTTAAAACTTCATTTTTAATTTAAAAGGATCTAGG
TGAAGATCCTTTTTGATAATCTCATGACCAAAATCCCTTAACGTGAGTTTTCGTTCCACTGAGCGTCAGA
CCCCGTAGAAAAGATCAAAGGATCTTCTTGAGATCCTTTTTTTCTGCGCGTAATCTGCTGCTTGCAAACA
AAAAAACCACCGCTACCAGCGGTGGTTTGTTTGCCGGATCAAGAGCTACCAACTCTTTTTCCGAAGGTAA
CTGGCTTCAGCAGAGCGCAGATACCAAATACTGTTCTTCTAGTGTAGCCGTAGTTAGGCCACCACTTCAA
GAACTCTGTAGCACCGCCTACATACCTCGCTCTGCTAATCCTGTTACCAGTGGCTGCTGCCAGTGGCGAT
AAGTCGTGTCTTACCGGGTTGGACTCAAGACGATAGTTACCGGATAAGGCGCAGCGGTCGGGCTGAACGG
GGGGTTCGTGCACACAGCCCAGCTTGGAGCGAACGACCTACACCGAACTGAGATACCTACAGCGTGAGCT
ATGAGAAAGCGCCACGCTTCCCGAAGGGAGAAAGGCGGACAGGTATCCGGTAAGCGGCAGGGTCGGAACA
GGAGAGCGCACGAGGGAGCTTCCAGGGGGAAACGCCTGGTATCTTTATAGTCCTGTCGGGTTTCGCCACC
TCTGACTTGAGCGTCGATTTTTGTGATGCTCGTCAGGGGGGCGGAGCCTATGGAAAAACGCCAGCAACGC
GGCCTTTTTACGGTTCCTGGCCTTTTGCTGGCCTTTTGCTCACATGTTCTTTCCTGCGTTATCCCCTGAT
TCTGTGGATAACCGTATTACCGCCTTTGAGTGAGCTGATACCGCTCGCCGCAGCCGAACGACCGAGCGCA
GCGAGTCAGTGAGCGAGGAAGCGGAAGAGCGCCCAATACGCAAACCGCCTCTCCCCGCGCGTTGGCCGAT
TCATTAATGCAGCTGGCACGACAGGTTTCCCGACTGGAAAGCGGGCAGTGAGCGCAACGCAATTAATGTG
AGTTAGCTCACTCATTAGGCACCCCAGGCTTTACACTTTATGCTTCCGGCTCGTATGTTGTGTGGAATTG
TGAGCGGATAACAATTTCACACAGGAAACAGCTATGACCATGATTACGCCAAGCGCGCAATTAACCCTCA
CTAAAGGGAACAAAAGCTGGAGCTGCAAGC
Features (pLannotate 1.2.2; 34 found; start..end, strand, type, name):
      5..231     +  promoter       RSV promoter: Rous sarcoma virus enhancer/promoter
    232..412     +  LTR            5' LTR (truncated): truncated 5' long terminal repeat (LTR) from HIV-1
    459..584     +  misc_feature   HIV-1 Ψ: packaging signal of human immunodeficiency virus type 1
    568..931     +  CDS            HIV-1 gag (fragment): gag protein from human immunodeficiency virus 1; gag
   1077..1310    +  misc_feature   RRE: The Rev response element (RRE) of HIV-1 allows for Rev-dependent mRNA export from the nucleus to the cytoplasm.
   1687..1713    +  CDS            Rev (fragment): human immunodeficiency virus 1 (HIV-1) Rev protein; rev; enhances nuclear export of unspliced and incompletely spliced viral mRNAs
   1720..1743    +  promoter       SV40 promoter (fragment): SV40 early promoter
   1744..1815    +  promoter       SV40 promoter (fragment): SV40 enhancer and early promoter
   1839..1974    +  rep_origin     SV40 ori: SV40 origin of replication
   2020..2616    +  CDS            PuroR (fragment): puromycin N-acetyltransferase; pac from Streptomyces; confers resistance to puromycin
   2665..2782    +  misc_feature   cPPT/CTS: central polypurine tract and central termination sequence of HIV-1
   2847..2913    +  CDS            small t antigen (fragment): SV40 (simian virus 40) small t antigen
   2920..4098    +  promoter       EF-1α promoter: strong constitutive promoter for human elongation factor EF-1α
   4119..4136    +  protein_bind   attB1 (fragment): mutant version of attB; core recombination site for the Gateway® BP reaction BP Clonase™
   4142..5110    +  CDS            MAFB: MAFB_HUMAN - Also known as KRML. Experimental evidence at protein level: Swiss-Prot protein existence level 1. Acts as a transcriptional activator or repressor (PubMed:27181683). Plays a pivotal role in regulating lineage-specific hematopoiesis by repressing ETS1-mediated transcription of erythroid- specific genes in myeloid cells. Required for monocytic, macrophage, osteoclast, podocyte and islet beta cell differentiation. Involved in renal tubule survival and F4/80 maturation. Activates the insulin and glucagon promoters. Together with PAX6, transactivates weakly the glucagon gene promoter t
   5113..5136    -  protein_bind   attB2: mutant version of attB; recombination site for the Gateway® BP reaction BP Clonase™
   5144..5185    +  CDS            V5 tag: epitope tag from simian virus 5
   5201..5254    +  promoter       U6 promoter (fragment): RNA polymerase III promoter for human U6 snRNA
   5296..5884    +  misc_feature   WPRE: woodchuck hepatitis virus posttranscriptional regulatory element
   5935..5954    +  misc_feature   cPPT/CTS (fragment): central polypurine tract and central termination sequence of HIV-1
   5956..6189    +  LTR            3' LTR (ΔU3): self-inactivating 3' long terminal repeat (LTR) from HIV-1
   6267..6388    +  polyA_signal   SV40 poly(A) signal: SV40 polyadenylation signal
   6428..6563    +  rep_origin     SV40 ori: SV40 origin of replication
   6584..6602    -  promoter       T7 promoter: promoter for bacteriophage T7 RNA polymerase
   6610..6765    +  CDS            lacZα (fragment): LacZα fragment of β-galactosidase; lacZ fragment
   6770..7198    +  rep_origin     f1 ori (sequence partly withheld): f1 bacteriophage origin of replication; arrow indicates direction of (+) strand synthesis
   7251..7355    +  promoter       AmpR promoter: bla
   7356..8216    +  CDS            AmpR: β-lactamase; bla; confers resistance to ampicillin, carbenicillin, and related antibiotics
   8387..8975    +  rep_origin     ori: high-copy-number ColE1/pMB1/pBR322/pUC origin of replication
   9158..9250    +  CDS            lacI (fragment): lac repressor; lacI; The lac repressor binds to the lac operator to inhibit transcription in E. coli. This inhibition can be relieved by adding lactose or isopropyl-β-D-thiogalactopyranoside (IPTG).
   9263..9284    +  protein_bind   CAP binding site: CAP binding activates transcription in the presence of cAMP. E. coli catabolite activator protein
   9299..9329    +  promoter       lac promoter: promoter for the E. coli lac operon
   9337..9353    +  protein_bind   lac operator: The lac repressor binds to the lac operator to inhibit transcription in E. coli. This inhibition can be relieved by adding lactose or isopropyl-β-D-thiogalactopyranoside (IPTG). lac repressor encoded by lacI
   9398..9416    +  promoter       T3 promoter: promoter for bacteriophage T3 RNA polymerase
