[The description below was written by a language model from this plasmid's Addgene catalogue record and pLannotate feature annotations shown in this document.]
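Description:
TFORF2950 is a lentiviral mammalian expression plasmid built on the pLX_TRC317 backbone and carrying the human transcription factor MAFB as a Gateway-cloned open reading frame. It is one member of a barcoded transcription factor ORF collection: each clone carries a unique 24-bp barcode so that the overexpressed factor can be identified by sequencing in pooled screens. The barcode itself is not annotated in the feature table. In bacteria the plasmid is maintained at high copy through a ColE1/pUC-type origin with ampicillin selection (AmpR). An f1 origin and remnants of a lac/lacZα cloning region flanked by T3 and T7 promoters are also present. The depositor warns that the plasmid can recombine, as is common for LTR-containing vectors.

The viral portion follows a third-generation, self-inactivating design. An RSV promoter drives a truncated HIV-1 5' LTR, followed by the Ψ packaging signal with a gag fragment, the RRE for Rev-dependent export, a cPPT/CTS element, WPRE to enhance transcript expression, and a ΔU3 3' LTR with a downstream SV40 polyadenylation signal. Two cassettes sit between the LTRs. An SV40 early promoter/origin region precedes puromycin N-acetyltransferase, which allows selection of transduced cells. The EF-1α promoter drives MAFB, which is flanked by attB1 and attB2 recombination sites and followed by a C-terminal V5 epitope tag for detection.

MAFB is annotated as a regulator of monocyte/macrophage, osteoclast, podocyte and islet beta cell differentiation. The construct is suited to constitutive overexpression of this factor, either alone or in pooled directed-differentiation screens.
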