Addgene plasmid #144426: TFORF2950
Purpose: Lentiviral vector for overexpressing transcription factor ORFs with unique 24-bp barcodes. Barcodes facilitate identification of transcription factors in pooled screens.
Depositing lab: Feng Zhang. Depositing organization: Broad Institute. Publication: A transcription factor atlas of directed differentiation. Joung J, Ma S, Tay T, Geiger-Schuller KR, Kirchgatterer PC, Verdine VK, Guo B, Arias-Garcia MA, Allen WE, Singh A, Kuksenko O, Abudayyeh OO, Gootenberg JS, Fu Z, Macrae RK, Buenrostro JD, Regev A, Zhang F. Cell. 2023 Jan 5;186(1):209-229.e26. doi: 10.1016/j.cell.2022.11.026. PubMed 36608654.
Backbone
  Vector backbone: pLX_TRC317
  Backbone manufacturer: Broad Institute Genetic Perturbation Platform
  Backbone size w/o insert (bp): 8264
  Vector type: Mammalian Expression, Lentiviral
  Selectable markers: Puromycin
Growth in bacteria
  Bacterial resistance: Ampicillin, 100 μg/mL
  Growth temperature: 37°C
  Growth strain: NEB Stable
  Copy number: High Copy
Gene/Insert
  Gene/Insert name: MAFB
  Species: H. sapiens (human)
  Insert size (bp): 1175
  Entrez Gene: MAFB (a.k.a. DURS3, KRML, MCTO)
  Promoter: EF1a
  Tag / fusion protein: V5 (C terminal on insert)
  Cloning method: Gateway Cloning
  Sequencing primers: 5′ GGGTGGAGACTGAAGTTAGGCCAG; 3′ CACATAGCGTAAAAGGAGCAACATAG
Resource information
  A portion of this plasmid was derived from a plasmid made by: Broad Institute Genetic Perturbation Platform
Terms and licenses: Academic/Nonprofit Terms; Industry Terms: Not Available to Industry
Depositor comments: NM_005461.4 Please test multiple small colonies in case of plasmid recombination. To make this collection available in a timely manner, a portion of this collection was not fully sequenced by Addgene. If an Addgene verified full plasmid sequence is not available, please contact us prior to placing an order to request the full sequence.
How to cite: TFORF2950 was a gift from Feng Zhang (Addgene plasmid # 144426 ; http://n2t.net/addgene:144426 ; RRID:Addgene_144426)
