>Addgene plasmid #144426 | TFORF2950 | depositor partial sequence | sequence record 285393 | Insert
ATCGATTGATCAACAAGTTTGTACAAAAAAGTTGGCATGGCCGCGGAGCTGAGCATGGGGCCAGAGCTGC
CCACCAGCCCGCTGGCCATGGAGTATGTCAACGACTTCGACCTGCTCAAGTTCGACGTGAAGAAGGAGCC
ACTGGGGCGCGCGGAGCGTCCGGGCAGGCCCTGCACACGCCTGCAGCCAGCCGGCTCGGTGTCCTCCACA
CCGCTCAGCACTCCGTGTAGCTCCGTGCCCTCGTCGCCCAGCTTCAGCCCGACCGAACAGAAGACACACC
TCGAGGATCTGTACTGGATGGCGAGCAACTACCAGCAGATGAACCCCGAGGCGCTCAACCTGACGCCCGA
GGACGCGGTGGAAGCGCTCATCGGCTCGCACCCAGTGCCACAGCCGCTGCAAAGCTTCGACAGCTTTCGC
GGCGCTCACCACCACCACCATCACCACCACCCTCACCCGCACCACGCGTACCCGGGCGCCGGCGTGGCCC
ACGACGAGCTGGGCCCGCACGCTCACCCGCACCATCACCATCATCACCAAGCGTCGCCGCCGCCGTCCAG
CGCCGCTAGCCCGGCGCAACAGCTGCCCACTAGCCACCCCGGGCCCGGGCCGCACGCGACGGCCTCGGCG
ACGGCGGCGGGCGGCAACGGCAGCGTGGAGGACCGCTTCTCCGATGACCAGCTCGTGTCCATGTCCGTGC
GCGAGCTGAACCGCCACCTGCGGGGCTTCACCAAGGACGAGGTGATCCGCCTGAAGCAGAAGCGGCGGAC
CCTGAAGAACCGGGGCTACGCCCAGTCTTGCAGGTATAAACGCGTCCAGCAGAAGCACCACCTGGAGAAT
GAGAAGACGCAGCTCATTCAGCAGGTGGAGCAGCTTAAGCAGGAGGTGTCCCGGCTGGCCCGCGAGAGAG
ACGCCTACAAGGTCAAGTGCGAGAAACTCGCCAACTCCGGCTTCAGGGAGGCGGGCTCCACCAGCGACAG
CCCCTCCTCTCCCGAGTTCTTTCTGTGCCCAACTTTCTTGTACAAAGTGGTTGATATCGGTAAGCCTATC
CCTAACCCTCTCCTCGGTCTCGATTCTACGTAGTAATGAACTAGTCCGTAACTTGAAAGTATTTCGATTT
CTTGGCTTTATATATCTTGTGGAAAGGACGACCCACGGCCATCGGGTTACAAACA
