>Addgene plasmid #144426 | TFORF2950 | depositor partial sequence | sequence record 285394 | Barcode
CCCACGGCCATCGGGTTACAAACA
